>Addgene plasmid #210876 | pFBOH-LIC_GRWD1:1-446 | addgene full sequence | sequence record 426046 | Addgene NGS Result
GATAAATCTGGAGCCGGTGAGCGTGGGTCTCGCGGTATCATTGCAGCACTGGGGCCAGATGGTAAGCCCT
CCCGTATCGTAGTTATCTACACGACGGGGAGTCAGGCAACTATGGATGAACGAAATAGACAGATCGCTGA
GATAGGTGCCTCACTGATTAAGCATTGGTAACTGTCAGACCAAGTTTACTCATATATACTTTAGATTGAT
TTAAAACTTCATTTTTAATTTAAAAGGATCTAGGTGAAGATCCTTTTTGATAATCTCATGACCAAAATCC
CTTAACGTGAGTTTTCGTTCCACTGAGCGTCAGACCCCGTAGAAAAGATCAAAGGATCTTCTTGAGATCC
TTTTTTTCTGCGCGTAATCTGCTGCTTGCAAACAAAAAAACCACCGCTACCAGCGGTGGTTTGTTTGCCG
GATCAAGAGCTACCAACTCTTTTTCCGAAGGTAACTGGCTTCAGCAGAGCGCAGATACCAAATACTGTTC
TTCTAGTGTAGCCGTAGTTAGGCCACCACTTCAAGAACTCTGTAGCACCGCCTACATACCTCGCTCTGCT
AATCCTGTTACCAGTGGCTGCTGCCAGTGGCGATAAGTCGTGTCTTACCGGGTTGGACTCAAGACGATAG
TTACCGGATAAGGCGCAGCGGTCGGGCTGAACGGGGGGTTCGTGCACACAGCCCAGCTTGGAGCGAACGA
CCTACACCGAACTGAGATACCTACAGCGTGAGCTATGAGAAAGCGCCACGCTTCCCGAAGGGAGAAAGGC
GGACAGGTATCCGGTAAGCGGCAGGGTCGGAACAGGAGAGCGCACGAGGGAGCTTCCAGGGGGAAACGCC
TGGTATCTTTATAGTCCTGTCGGGTTTCGCCACCTCTGACTTGAGCGTCGATTTTTGTGATGCTCGTCAG
GGGGGCGGAGCCTATGGAAAAACGCCAGCAACGCGGCCTTTTTACGGTTCCTGGCCTTTTGCTGGCCTTT
TGCTCACATGTTCTTTCCTGCGTTATCCCCTGATTCTGTGGATAACCGTATTACCGCCTTTGAGTGAGCT
GATACCGCTCGCCGCAGCCGAACGACCGAGCGCAGCGAGTCAGTGAGCGAGGAAGCGGAAGAGCGCCTGA
TGCGGTATTTTCTCCTTACGCATCTGTGCGGTATTTCACACCGCATAGACCAGCCGCGTAACCTGGCAAA
ATCGGTTACGGTTGAGTAATAAATGGATGCCCTGCGTAAGCGGGTGTGGGCGGACAATAAAGTCTTAAAC
TGAACAAAATAGATCTAAACTATGACAATAAAGTCTTAAACTAGACAGAATAGTTGTAAACTGAAATCAG
TCCAGTTATGCTGTGAAAAAGCATACTGGACTTTTGTTATGGCTAAAGCAAACTCTTCATTTTCTGAAGT
GCAAATTGCCCGTCGTATTAAAGAGGGGCGTGGCCAAGGGCATGGTAAAGACTATATTCGCGGCGTTGTG
ACAATTTACCGAACAACTCCGCGGCCGGGAAGCCGATCTCGGCTTGAACGAATTGTTAGGTGGCGGTACT
TGGGTCGATATCAAAGTGCATCACTTCTTCCCGTATGCCCAACTTTGTATAGAGAGCCACTGCGGGATCG
TCACCGTAATCTGCTTGCACGTAGATCACATAAGCACCAAGCGCGTTGGCCTCATGCTTGAGCAGATTGA
TGAGCGCGGTGGCAATGCCCTGCCTCCGGTGCTCGCCGGAGACTGCGAGATCATAGATATAGATCTCACT
ACGCGGCTGCTCAAACTTGGGCAGAACGTAAGCCGCGAGAGCGCCAACAACCGCTTCTTGGTCGAAGGCA
GCAAGCGCGATGAATGTCTTACTACGGAGCAAGTTCCCGAGGTAATCGGAGTCCGGCTGATGTTGGGAGT
AGGTGGCTACGTCTCCGAACTCACGACCGAAAAGATCAAGAGCAGCCCGCATGGATTTGACTTGGTCAGG
GCCGAGCCTACATGTGCGAATGATGCCCATACTTGAGCCACCTAACTTTGTTTTAGGGCGACTGCCCTGC
TGCGTAACATCGTTGCTGCTCCATAACATCAAACATCGACCCACGGCGTAACGCGCTTGCTGCTTGGATG
CCCGAGGCATAGACTGTACAAAAAAACAGTCATAACAAGCCATGAAAACCGCCACTGCGCCGTTACCACC
GCTGCGTTCGGTCAAGGTTCTGGACCAGTTGCGTGAGCGCATACGCTACTTGCATTACAGTTTACGAACC
GAACAGGCTTATGTCAACTGGGTTCGTGCCTTCATCCGTTTCCACGGTGTGCGTCACCCGGCAACCTTGG
GCAGCAGCGAAGTCGAGGCATTTCTGTCCTGGCTGGCGAACGAGCGCAAGGTTTCGGTCTCCACGCATCG
TCAGGCATTGGCGGCCTTGCTGTTCTTCTACGGCAAGGTGCTGTGCACGGATCTGCCCTGGCTTCAGGAG
ATCGGAAGACCTCGGCCGTCGCGGCGCTTGCCGGTGGTGCTGACCCCGGATGAAGTGGTTCGCATCCTCG
GTTTTCTGGAAGGCGAGCATCGTTTGTTCGCCCAGGACTCTAGCTATAGTTCTAGTGGTTGGCTACGTAT
ACTCCGGAATATTAATAGATCATGGAGATAATTAAAATGATAACCATCTCGCAAATAAATAAGTATTTTA
CTGTTTTCGTAACAGTTTTGTAATAAAAAAACCTATAAATATTCCGGATTATTCATACCGTCCCACCATC
GGGCGCGGATCTCGGTCCGAAAACCATGGGCAGCAGCCATCATCATCATCATCACAGCAGCGGCCTGGTT
CCGCGTGGTAGTATGGCGGCGCGCAAGGGTCGGCGTCGCACGTGTGAAACCGGGGAACCCATGGAAGCCG
AGTCCGGCGACACAAGTTCCGAGGGCCCGGCCCAGGTCTACCTGCCCGGCCGGGGGCCGCCGCTACGCGA
AGGGGAGGAGCTGGTCATGGACGAGGAGGCCTATGTGCTCTACCACCGAGCGCAGACTGGCGCCCCCTGT
CTCAGCTTTGACATAGTCCGGGATCACCTGGGAGACAACCGGACAGAGCTTCCTCTTACACTTTACTTGT
GTGCTGGGACCCAGGCTGAGAGCGCCCAGAGCAACAGACTGATGATGCTTCGGATGCACAATCTGCATGG
GACAAAGCCCCCACCCTCAGAGGGCAGTGATGAAGAAGAAGAGGAGGAAGATGAAGAGGATGAAGAAGAG
CGGAAACCTCAGCTGGAGCTGGCCATGGTGCCCCACTATGGTGGCATCAACCGAGTTCGGGTGTCATGGC
TGGGTGAAGAGCCTGTGGCTGGGGTGTGGTCAGAGAAGGGCCAGGTGGAGGTGTTTGCGCTGCGGCGGCT
TCTGCAGGTGGTGGAGGAGCCCCAGGCCCTGGCAGCCTTCCTCCGGGATGAGCAGGCCCAAATGAAGCCC
ATCTTCTCCTTCGCTGGACACATGGGCGAGGGCTTTGCCCTTGACTGGTCCCCCCGGGTGACCGGTCGCC
TGCTGACCGGTGACTGTCAAAAGAACATCCACCTCTGGACACCTACGGACGGCGGCTCCTGGCACGTGGA
CCAGCGGCCATTCGTGGGCCACACACGCTCTGTGGAGGACCTGCAGTGGTCACCGACTGAGAACACGGTG
TTTGCCTCCTGCTCAGCTGACGCCTCCATCCGCATCTGGGACATCCGGGCAGCCCCCAGCAAGGCCTGCA
TGCTCACCACAGCCACCGCCCATGATGGGGACGTCAATGTCATCAGCTGGAGCCGCCGGGAGCCCTTCCT
GCTCAGTGGCGGGGATGATGGGGCCCTCAAGATCTGGGACCTTCGGCAGTTCAAGTCTGGTTCCCCAGTG
GCCACCTTCAAGCAGCACGTGGCCCCCGTGACCTCCGTCGAGTGGCACCCCCAGGACAGCGGGGTCTTTG
CAGCCTCGGGTGCAGACCACCAGATCACACAGTGGGACCTGGCAGTGGAGCGGGACCCTGAGGCGGGCGA
CGTGGAGGCCGACCCCGGACTGGCCGACCTCCCGCAGCAGCTGCTGTTCGTGCACCAGGGCGAGACCGAG
CTGAAGGAGCTGCACTGGCACCCGCAGTGCCCAGGGCTCCTGGTCAGCACGGCGCTGTCAGGCTTCACCA
TCTTCCGCACCATCAGCGTCTGATGACGAAGCTTGTCGAGAAGTACTAGAGGATCATAATCAGCCATACC
ACATTTGTAGAGGTTTTACTTGCTTTAAAAAACCTCCCACACCTCCCCCTGAACCTGAAACATAAAATGA
ATGCAATTGTTGTTGTTAACTTGTTTATTGCAGCTTATAATGGTTACAAATAAAGCAATAGCATCACAAA
TTTCACAAATAAAGCATTTTTTTCACTGCATTCTAGTTGTGGTTTGTCCAAACTCATCAATGTATCTTAT
CATGTCTGGATCTGATCACTGATATCGCCTAGGAGATCCGAACCAGATAAGTGAAATCTAGTTCCAAACT
ATTTTGTCATTTTTAATTTTCGTATTAGCTTACGACGCTACACCCAGTTCCCATCTATTTTGTCACTCTT
CCCTAAATAATCCTTAAAAACTCCATTTCCACCCCTCCCAGTTCCCAACTATTTTGTCCGCCCACAGCGG
GGCATTTTTCTTCCTGTTATGTTTTTAATCAAACATCCTGCCAACTCCATGTGACAAACCGTCATCTTCG
GCTACTTTTTCTCTGTCACAGAATGAAAATTTTTCTGTCATCTCTTCGTTATTAATGTTTGTAATTGACT
GAATATCAACGCTTATTTGCAGCCTGAATGGCGAATGGG
[124 nt withheld, positions 4800-4923]
C
[91 nt withheld, positions 4925-5015]
A
[49 nt withheld, positions 5017-5065]
CCTTTGACGTTGGAGTCCACGTTCTTAATAGTGGACTCTTGTTCCAAACTGGAACAACACTCAACCCTAT
CTCGGTCTATTCTTTTGATTTATAAGGGATTTTGCCGATTTCGGCCTATTGGTTAAAAAATGAGCTGATT
TAACAAAAATTTAACGCGAATTTTAACAAAATATTAACGCTTACAATTTAGGTGGCACTTTTCGGGGAAA
TGTGCGCGGAACCCCTATTTGTTTATTTTTCTAAATACATTCAAATATGTATCCGCTCATGAGACAATAA
CCCTGATAAATGCTTCAATAATATTGAAAAAGGAAGAGTATGAGTATTCAACATTTCCGTGTCGCCCTTA
TTCCCTTTTTTGCGGCATTTTGCCTTCCTGTTTTTGCTCACCCAGAAACGCTGGTGAAAGTAAAAGATGC
TGAAGATCAGTTGGGTGCACGAGTGGGTTACATCGAACTGGATCTCAACAGCGGTAAGATCCTTGAGAGT
TTTCGCCCCGAAGAACGTTTTCCAATGATGAGCACTTTTAAAGTTCTGCTATGTGGCGCGGTATTATCCC
GTATTGACGCCGGGCAAGAGCAACTCGGTCGCCGCATACACTATTCTCAGAATGACTTGGTTGAGTACTC
ACCAGTCACAGAAAAGCATCTTACGGATGGCATGACAGTAAGAGAATTATGCAGTGCTGCCATAACCATG
AGTGATAACACTGCGGCCAACTTACTTCTGACAACGATCGGAGGACCGAAGGAGCTAACCGCTTTTTTGC
ACAACATGGGGGATCATGTAACTCGCCTTGATCGTTGGGAACCGGAGCTGAATGAAGCCATACCAAACGA
CGAGCGTGACACCACGATGCCTGTAGCAATGGCAACAACGTTGCGCAAACTATTAACTGGCGAACTACTT
ACTCTAGCTTCCCGGCAACAATTAATAGACTGGATGGAGGCGGATAAAGTTGCAGGACCACTTCTGCGCT
CGGCCCTTCCGGCTGGCTGGTTTATTGCT
Features (pLannotate 1.2.2; 16 found; start..end, strand, type, name):
    342..930     +  rep_origin     ori: high-copy-number ColE1/pMB1/pBR322/pUC origin of replication
   1116..1167    -  misc_feature   bom (fragment): basis of mobility region from pBR322
   1235..1459    -  mobile_element Tn7R: mini-Tn7 element (right end of the Tn7 transposon) Tn7
   1526..2059    -  CDS            GmR: gentamycin acetyltransferase; aacC1; confers resistance to gentamycin
   2229..2257    -  promoter       Pc promoter: intI1 (promoter lies within the coding sequence); class 1 integron promoter
   2235..2582    -  CDS            YPR2_ECOLX (fragment): Protein predicted: Swiss-Prot protein existence level 4. From Escherichia coli.
   2609..2700    +  promoter       polyhedrin promoter: polh from Autographa californica; promoter for the baculovirus polyhedrin gene
   2768..2784    +  CDS            capTEV™ (fragment): composite tag for in vivo biotinylation, TEV protease cleavage, and 6xHis tagging
   2813..4150    +  CDS            GRWD1: GRWD1_HUMAN - Also known as GRWD, KIAA1942, WDR28. Experimental evidence at protein level: Swiss-Prot protein existence level 1. Histone binding-protein that regulates chromatin dynamics and minichromosome maintenance (MCM) loading at replication origins, possibly by promoting chromatin openness (PubMed:25990725). From Homo sapiens (Human).
   4182..4265    +  CDS            large T antigen (fragment): large T antigen from SV40 (simian virus 40)
   4288..4422    +  polyA_signal   SV40 poly(A) signal: SV40 polyadenylation signal
   4451..4616    -  mobile_element Tn7L: mini-Tn7 element (left end of the Tn7 transposon) Tn7
   4779..4795    +  CDS            lacZα (fragment): LacZα fragment of β-galactosidase; lacZ fragment
   4800..5254    +  rep_origin     f1 ori (sequence partly withheld): f1 bacteriophage origin of replication; arrow indicates direction of (+) strand synthesis
   5280..5384    +  promoter       AmpR promoter: bla
   5385..171     +  CDS            AmpR (across the origin): β-lactamase; bla; confers resistance to ampicillin, carbenicillin, and related antibiotics
