[The description below was written by a language model from this plasmid's Addgene catalogue record and pLannotate feature annotations shown in this document.]
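Description:
pFBOH-LIC_GRWD1:1-446 is a baculovirus donor (transfer) plasmid for producing full-length human GRWD1 in insect cells. Its backbone, pFBOH-LIC, is a modified pFastBac1 adapted for ligation-independent cloning; the BseRI sites used for insertion were destroyed in the process. In E. coli the roughly 6.1 kb plasmid is maintained at high copy from a ColE1/pUC-type origin and selected with ampicillin through the β-lactamase gene. An f1 phage origin and a fragment of the pBR322 bom region are also present.

The expression cassette lies between the Tn7R and Tn7L ends of a mini-Tn7 element, together with a gentamicin acetyltransferase gene driven by the class 1 integron Pc promoter. In pFastBac-type systems this arrangement allows site-specific transposition of the cassette and gentamicin marker into a baculovirus shuttle genome (bacmid) carried in a suitable E. coli host, and the recombinant bacmid is then used to generate virus for infecting insect cells. Within the element, the very late baculovirus polyhedrin promoter drives the wild-type GRWD1 open reading frame (residues M1 to V446, 1338 bp, derived from a Mammalian Gene Collection clone), followed by an SV40 polyadenylation signal. The protein carries an N-terminal 6xHis tag followed by a thrombin cleavage site, allowing metal-affinity purification and subsequent tag removal. The short "capTEV" hit in the automated annotation most likely reflects this His-tag stretch rather than a TEV/biotinylation tag.

GRWD1 is a WD40-repeat, histone-binding protein implicated in chromatin dynamics and MCM loading at replication origins. The plasmid was deposited with a study evaluating the ligandability of WD40-repeat proteins, consistent with use for preparing recombinant protein.
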