Addgene plasmid #210876: pFBOH-LIC_GRWD1:1-446
Purpose: Insect expression of full-length human GRWD1. N-terminal 6X His tag with thrombin protease cleavage site.
Depositing lab: Cheryl Arrowsmith. Depositing organization: University of Toronto. Publication: A Target Class Ligandability Evaluation of WD40 Repeat-Containing Proteins. Ackloo S, Li F, Szewczyk M, Seitova A, Loppnau P, Zeng H, Xu J, Ahmad S, Arnautova YA, Baghaie AJ, Beldar S, Bolotokova A, Centrella PA, Chau I, Clark MA, Cuozzo JW, Dehghani-Tafti S, Disch JS, Dong A, Dumas A, Feng JA, Ghiabi P, Gibson E, Gilmer J, Goldman B, Green SR, Guie MA, Guilinger JP, Harms N, Herasymenko O, Houliston S, Hutchinson A, Kearnes S, Keefe AD, Kimani SW, Kramer T, Kutera M, Kwak HA, Lento C, Li Y, Liu J, Loup J, Machado RAC, Mulhern CJ, Perveen S, Righetto GL, Riley P, Shrestha S, Sigel EA, Silva M, Sintchak MD, Slakman BL, Taylor RD, Thompson J, Torng W, Underkoffler C, von Rechenberg M, Walsh RT, Watson I, Wilson DJ, Wolf E, Yadav M, Yazdi AK, Zhang J, Zhang Y, Santhakumar V, Edwards AM, Barsyte-Lovejoy D, Schapira M, Brown PJ, Halabelian L, Arrowsmith CH. J Med Chem. 2025 Jan 23;68(2):1092-1112. doi: 10.1021/acs.jmedchem.4c02010. Epub 2024 Nov 4. PubMed 39495097.
Backbone
  Vector backbone: pFBOH-LIC
  Backbone manufacturer: pFASTBac1 Modified
  Vector type: Insect Expression
  Selectable markers: Gentamicin
Growth in bacteria
  Bacterial resistance: Ampicillin, 100 μg/mL
  Growth temperature: 37°C
  Growth strain: DH5alpha
  Copy number: High Copy
Gene/Insert
  Gene/Insert name: GRWD1:M1-V446
  Species: H. sapiens (human)
  Insert size (bp): 1338
  Mutation: wild type
  Entrez Gene: GRWD1 (a.k.a. CDW4, GRWD, RRB1, WDR28)
  Promoter: Polyhedrin
  Tag / fusion protein: MGSSHHHHHHSSGLVPRGS (N terminal on insert)
  Cloning method: Ligation Independent Cloning
  Sequencing primers: 5′ tattccggattattcataccg; 3′ ctctacaaatgtggtatggc
Resource information
  A portion of this plasmid was derived from a plasmid made by: Mammalian Gene Collection (BC002440)
Terms and licenses: Academic/Nonprofit Terms; Industry Terms: Not Available to Industry
Depositor comments: 5' Cloning Site: BseRI (destroyed), 3' Cloning Site: BseRI (destroyed).
How to cite: pFBOH-LIC_GRWD1:1-446 was a gift from Cheryl Arrowsmith (Addgene plasmid # 210876 ; http://n2t.net/addgene:210876 ; RRID:Addgene_210876)
